>Addgene plasmid #13863 | pBS cBarx2b (CT#189) | addgene partial sequence | sequence record 20174 | 13863 with T3
TAGAAACTAGTGGATCCCCCGGGCTGCAGGAATTCGCGGCCGCTTTTTTTTAACAATTGCAAAGATTTAT
TTAGCGCATTCTGTGCTTGGCACTTAGAAACAGAGTTCCGTGCATAGGGCAAATCTTTATACACCTTTTT
CTTCATACATATTTTACATACCATTTTTATTGCCCTCTTTTATATTCATAATATTGACTCCCCCACTAGG
CATATAAATACATTTATCTACAACACCTCACAACAAATCTCAATAATATCTGTATTCTGTTACGTGGTAT
TTGCATTTTCACACAACTTAAATGCATAGCTTGCACCAAGCTACAATTGTTTTCTTATTTTTAAAGGATT
TGAAGAAGAAAAAAAAAACAGAAGAAAATAAAACATAAAAGAAAGTTGGTTAAACAGAGATCCCATGGCA
GGCAGGAGGTTGGAGAATACTCGACCTCATTGATACTGAAATGCTATTGGTTTTCTATGGCAATTCTTAC
ATGCAAGGTGAGGGAGGCCAGTTGTACTGCTGCAGAGCAGAGCGCTCATTTCTCATTGTTCTTCCCCATG
AGTTCAGTCTGGAGAGTTTCCTCCCATTGAGTCGAGTGCTACAGGACACATGTTCCCCACAGAGGTTTTT
GTTCTTTTGGCTTGAGTACATCCCTTTAGGGAATGTCAGTAAGAGCTGATCTCCTTCTCCCCCTGTGCAT
CTTTTCAAAGATGCTTGTGTGAAGCTTCCAACCCTGCTCATGTCTGAGACTCGCTTATGAATTAATTTTT
TTCTCTCTCCTCTCTCTCATCTCTGTCTGCAGACTGAGTACTGGTAGGCTCAACCCTCAAAAGAAAACAC
TGGTCGAGCAGAGCTG
