[The description below was written by a language model from this plasmid's Addgene catalogue record.]
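Description:
pBS cBarx2b is a pBluescript SK (pBS SK) cloning plasmid of roughly 3 kb carrying an approximately 800 bp insert from chicken (Gallus gallus) Barx2b, a BarH-like homeobox gene annotated as BARX2. The repository classifies it as a bacterial expression vector, but no promoter driving protein expression is recorded, and the construct is best understood as a cDNA clone maintained in E. coli. It is a high-copy plasmid selected with ampicillin. The record includes no feature table, so elements such as the replication origin and the resistance cassette are not individually listed. They can only be inferred from the general nature of the pBluescript backbone.

The insert was placed in the polylinker by restriction cloning. The 5′ junction, at NotI/SacII, was destroyed during cloning, while the 3′ ClaI site remains intact. T3 and T7 are listed as the 5′ and 3′ sequencing primers, consistent with the phage promoters that flank the pBluescript multiple cloning site. These promoters normally allow in vitro transcription of either strand of an insert. The record does not say whether the 800 bp fragment is the full coding sequence or only part of the cDNA, nor which polymerase would produce the antisense strand.

The associated publication describes chick Barx2b as a marker for myogenic cells that is also expressed in branchial arches and neural structures. This suggests the plasmid serves as a template for riboprobes used in in situ hybridization studies of chick embryos, although the record does not explicitly state this use.
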