Addgene plasmid #13863: pBS cBarx2b (CT#189)
Depositing lab: Cliff Tabin. Publication: Chick Barx2b, a marker for myogenic cells also expressed in branchial arches and neural structures. Smith DM, Tabin CJ. Mech Dev. 1999 Feb . 80(2):203-6. 10.1016/S0925-4773(98)00216-0 PubMed 10072789.
Backbone
  Vector backbone: pBS SK
  Backbone size w/o insert (bp): 3000
  Vector type: Bacterial Expression
Growth in bacteria
  Bacterial resistance: Ampicillin, 100 μg/mL
  Growth temperature: 37°C
  Growth strain: DH5alpha
  Copy number: High Copy
Gene/Insert
  Gene/Insert name: barx2b
  Species: G. gallus (chicken)
  Insert size (bp): 800
  Entrez Gene: BARX2 (a.k.a. BARX2B)
  Cloning method: Restriction Enzyme; 5′ cloning site NotI/SacII (destroyed during cloning); 3′ cloning site ClaI (not destroyed)
  Sequencing primers: 5′ T3; 3′ T7
Terms and licenses: Academic/Nonprofit Terms; Industry Terms: Not Available to Industry
How to cite: pBS cBarx2b (CT#189) was a gift from Cliff Tabin (Addgene plasmid # 13863)
